>Addgene plasmid #161317 | pDONR221-SLC28A3_STOP | addgene full sequence | sequence record 345400 | Addgene NGS Result
CAAATAATGATTTTATTTTGACTGATAGTGACCTGTTCGTTGCAACACATTGATGAGCAATGCTTTTTTA
TAATGCCAACTTTGTACAAAAAAGCAGGCTCCACCATGGAGCTGCGGAGCACCGCAGCACCTAGAGCAGA
GGGCTACTCCAACGTGGGCTTCCAGAACGAGGAGAATTTTCTGGAGAACGAGAATACATCCGGCAACAAT
TCCATCCGGTCTAGAGCCGTGCAGTCTAGGGAGCACACCAACACAAAGCAGGATGAGGAGCAGGTGACCG
TGGAGCAGGACTCCCCAAGGAATCGCGAGCACATGGAGGACGATGACGAGGAGATGCAGCAGAAGGGCTG
CCTGGAGCGGAGATACGATACAGTGTGCGGCTTCTGTAGGAAGCACAAGACCACACTGCGCCACATCATC
TGGGGCATCCTGCTGGCCGGCTACCTGGTCATGGTCATCAGCGCCTGCGTGCTGAACTTCCACCGGGCCC
TGCCTCTGTTTGTGATCACCGTGGCCGCCATCTTCTTTGTGGTGTGGGATCACCTGATGGCCAAGTACGA
GCACAGAATCGACGAGATGCTGTCTCCAGGCAGGCGCCTGCTGAATAGCCACTGGTTCTGGCTGAAGTGG
GTCATCTGGAGCTCCCTGGTGCTGGCCGTGATCTTCTGGTTGGCTTTCGATACAGCTAAGCTTGGACAGC
AGCAGCTGGTGTCTTTTGGCGGCCTGATCATGTATATCGTGCTGCTGTTCCTGTTTAGCAAGTACCCCAC
CAGGGTGTATTGGAGGCCTGTGCTGTGGGGAATCGGACTGCAGTTCCTGCTGGGACTGCTGATCCTGCGG
ACAGATCCCGGCTTCATCGCCTTTGACTGGCTGGGCAGACAGGTGCAGACCTTCCTGGAGTACACAGATG
CCGGCGCCTCCTTCGTGTTTGGCGAGAAGTATAAGGACCACTTCTTTGCCTTTAAGGTGCTGCCTATCGT
GGTGTTCTTTTCCACCGTGATGTCTATGCTGTACTATCTGGGCCTGATGCAGTGGATCATCAGGAAAGTG
GGCTGGATCATGCTGGTGACCACAGGCTCTAGCCCAATCGAGAGCGTGGTGGCATCCGGAAACATCTTTG
TGGGACAGACCGAGAGCCCTCTGCTGGTGCGCCCATACCTGCCTTATATCACAAAGTCCGAGCTGCACGC
CATCATGACCGCCGGCTTCTCCACAATCGCCGGCTCTGTGCTGGGCGCCTACATCTCTTTTGGCGTGCCA
TCCTCTCACCTGCTGACCGCCAGCGTGATGTCCGCCCCAGCAAGCCTGGCAGCAGCAAAGCTGTTCTGGC
CAGAGACCGAGAAGCCCAAGATCACACTGAAGAACGCCATGAAGATGGAGTCTGGCGATAGCGGCAATCT
GCTGGAGGCAGCAACACAGGGAGCAAGCTCCTCTATCAGCCTGGTGGCCAACATCGCCGTGAATCTGATC
GCCTTCCTGGCCCTGCTGTCCTTTATGAACTCCGCCCTGTCTTGGTTCGGCAATATGTTTGATTACCCTC
AGCTGAGCTTCGAGCTGATCTGCTCCTACATCTTTATGCCATTCTCTTTTATGATGGGCGTGGAGTGGCA
GGACAGCTTCATGGTGGCCCGGCTGATCGGCTACAAGACCTTCTTTAACGAGTTTGTGGCCTATGAGCAC
CTGAGCAAGTGGATCCACCTGAGGAAGGAGGGCGGCCCAAAGTTCGTGAACGGCGTGCAGCAGTACATCA
GCATCCGCTCCGAGATCATCGCCACCTATGCCCTGTGCGGCTTTGCCAATATCGGATCCCTGGGAATCGT
GATCGGAGGACTGACATCTATGGCACCAAGCCGGAAGAGAGATATCGCAAGCGGAGCCGTGAGAGCCCTG
ATCGCAGGAACCGTGGCATGCTTCATGACAGCCTGTATCGCCGGCATCCTGAGCTCCACCCCAGTGGACA
TCAACTGTCACCACGTGCTGGAGAACGCCTTCAATTCCACATTTCCCGGCAATACCACAAAAGTGATCGC
CTGCTGTCAGTCTCTGCTGTCTAGCACCGTGGCCAAGGGCCCTGGCGAAGTGATCCCAGGCGGCAATCAC
TCTCTGTATAGCCTGAAGGGCTGCTGTACCCTGCTGAACCCCTCCACATTCAACTGTAATGGCATCTCTA
ATACATTTTAAGACCCAGCTTTCTTGTACAAAGTTGGCATTATAAGAAAGCATTGCTTATCAATTTGTTG
CAACGAACAGGTCACTATCAGTCAAAATAAAATCATTATTTGCCATCCAGCTGATATCCCCTATAGTGAG
TCGTATTACATGGTCATAGCTGTTTCCTGGCAGCTCTGGCCCGTGTCTCAAAATCTCTGATGTTACATTG
CACAAGATAAAAATATATCATCATGAACAATAAAACTGTCTGCTTACATAAACAGTAATACAAGGGGTGT
TATGAGCCATATTCAACGGGAAACGTCGAGGCCGCGATTAAATTCCAACATGGATGCTGATTTATATGGG
TATAAATGGGCTCGCGATAATGTCGGGCAATCAGGTGCGACAATCTATCGCTTGTATGGGAAGCCCGATG
CGCCAGAGTTGTTTCTGAAACATGGCAAAGGTAGCGTTGCCAATGATGTTACAGATGAGATGGTCAGACT
AAACTGGCTGACGGAATTTATGCCTCTTCCGACCATCAAGCATTTTATCCGTACTCCTGATGATGCATGG
TTACTCACCACTGCGATCCCCGGAAAAACAGCATTCCAGGTATTAGAAGAATATCCTGATTCAGGTGAAA
ATATTGTTGATGCGCTGGCAGTGTTCCTGCGCCGGTTGCATTCGATTCCTGTTTGTAATTGTCCTTTTAA
CAGCGATCGCGTATTTCGTCTCGCTCAGGCGCAATCACGAATGAATAACGGTTTGGTTGATGCGAGTGAT
TTTGATGACGAGCGTAATGGCTGGCCTGTTGAACAAGTCTGGAAAGAAATGCATAAACTTTTGCCATTCT
CACCGGATTCAGTCGTCACTCATGGTGATTTCTCACTTGATAACCTTATTTTTGACGAGGGGAAATTAAT
AGGTTGTATTGATGTTGGACGAGTCGGAATCGCAGACCGATACCAGGATCTTGCCATCCTATGGAACTGC
CTCGGTGAGTTTTCTCCTTCATTACAGAAACGGCTTTTTCAAAAATATGGTATTGATAATCCTGATATGA
ATAAATTGCAGTTTCATTTGATGCTCGATGAGTTTTTCTAATCAGAATTGGTTAATTGGTTGTAACACTG
GCAGAGCATTACGCTGACTTGACGGGACGGCGCAAGCTCATGACCAAAATCCCTTAACGTGAGTTACGCG
TCGTTCCACTGAGCGTCAGACCCCGTAGAAAAGATCAAAGGATCTTCTTGAGATCCTTTTTTTCTGCGCG
TAATCTGCTGCTTGCAAACAAAAAAACCACCGCTACCAGCGGTGGTTTGTTTGCCGGATCAAGAGCTACC
AACTCTTTTTCCGAAGGTAACTGGCTTCAGCAGAGCGCAGATACCAAATACTGTTCTTCTAGTGTAGCCG
TAGTTAGGCCACCACTTCAAGAACTCTGTAGCACCGCCTACATACCTCGCTCTGCTAATCCTGTTACCAG
TGGCTGCTGCCAGTGGCGATAAGTCGTGTCTTACCGGGTTGGACTCAAGACGATAGTTACCGGATAAGGC
GCAGCGGTCGGGCTGAACGGGGGGTTCGTGCACACAGCCCAGCTTGGAGCGAACGACCTACACCGAACTG
AGATACCTACAGCGTGAGCTATGAGAAAGCGCCACGCTTCCCGAAGGGAGAAAGGCGGACAGGTATCCGG
TAAGCGGCAGGGTCGGAACAGGAGAGCGCACGAGGGAGCTTCCAGGGGGAAACGCCTGGTATCTTTATAG
TCCTGTCGGGTTTCGCCACCTCTGACTTGAGCGTCGATTTTTGTGATGCTCGTCAGGGGGGCGGAGCCTA
TGGAAAAACGCCAGCAACGCGGCCTTTTTACGGTTCCTGGCCTTTTGCTGGCCTTTTGCTCACATGTTCT
TTCCTGCGTTATCCCCTGATTCTGTGGATAACCGTATTACCGCCTTTGAGTGAGCTGATACCGCTCGCCG
CAGCCGAACGACCGAGCGCAGCGAGTCAGTGAGCGAGGAAGCGGAAGAGCGCCCAATACGCAAACCGCCT
CTCCCCGCGCGTTGGCCGATTCATTAATGCAGCTGGCACGACAGGTTTCCCGACTGGAAAGCGGGCAGTG
AGCGCAACGCAATTAATACGCGTACCGCTAGCCAGGAAGAGTTTGTAGAAACGCAAAAAGGCCATCCGTC
AGGATGGCCTTCTGCTTAGTTTGATGCCTGGCAGTTTATGGCGGGCGTCCTGCCCGCCACCCTCCGGGCC
GTTGCTTCACAACGTTCAAATCCGCTCCCGGCGGATTTGTCCTACTCAGGAGAGCGTTCACCGACAAACA
ACAGATAAAACGAAAGGCCCAGTCTTCCGACTGAGCCTTTCGTTTTATTTGATGCCTGGCAGTTCCCTAC
TCTCGCGTTAACGCTAGCATGGATGTTTTCCCAGTCACGACGTTGTAAAACGACGGCCAGTCTTAAGCTC
GGGCCC
Features (pLannotate 1.2.2; 10 found; start..end, strand, type, name):
      1..100     +  protein_bind   attL1: mutant version of attL; recombination site for the Gateway® LR reaction LR Clonase™
    106..2178    +  CDS            SLC28A3: S28A3_HUMAN - Also known as CNT3. Experimental evidence at protein level: Swiss-Prot protein existence level 1. Sodium-dependent, pyrimidine- and purine-selective. Involved in the homeostasis of endogenous nucleosides. Exhibits the transport characteristics of the nucleoside transport system cib or N3 subtype (N3/cib) (with marked transport of both thymidine and inosine). Employs a 2:1 sodium/nucleoside ratio. Also able to transport gemcitabine, 3'- azido-3'-deoxythymidine (AZT), ribavirin and 3-deazauridine. From Homo sapiens (Human).
   2183..2282    -  protein_bind   attL2: mutant version of attL; recombination site for the Gateway® LR reaction LR Clonase™
   2300..2318    -  promoter       T7 promoter: promoter for bacteriophage T7 RNA polymerase
   2452..3261    +  CDS            KanR: aminoglycoside phosphotransferase; aph(3')-Ia; confers resistance to kanamycin in bacteria or G418 (Geneticin®) in eukaryotes
   3408..3996    +  rep_origin     ori: high-copy-number ColE1/pMB1/pBR322/pUC origin of replication
   4179..4271    +  CDS            lacI (fragment): lac repressor; lacI; The lac repressor binds to the lac operator to inhibit transcription in E. coli. This inhibition can be relieved by adding lactose or isopropyl-β-D-thiogalactopyranoside (IPTG).
   4326..4353    -  terminator     rrnB T2 terminator: transcription terminator T2 from the E. coli rrnB gene
   4485..4528    +  terminator     rrnB T1 terminator: Escherichia coli rrnB; transcription terminator T1 from the E. coli rrnB gene
   4575..4611    -  CDS            lacZα (fragment): LacZα fragment of β-galactosidase; lacZ fragment
