[The description below was written by a language model from this plasmid's Addgene catalogue record and pLannotate feature annotations shown in this document.]
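Description:
pDONR221-SLC28A3_STOP is a Gateway entry clone built on the pDONR221 donor backbone, carrying a codon-optimized open reading frame for human SLC28A3 (also called CNT3). Although catalogued under mammalian expression, the plasmid has no eukaryotic promoter in its annotated features and functions as a shuttle for the ORF rather than as an expression vector itself. It is maintained in E. coli through a high-copy ColE1/pUC-type origin and selected with kanamycin via an aminoglycoside phosphotransferase gene. The sequenced record is about 4.6 kb, consistent with the stated backbone and insert sizes.

The roughly 2.1 kb SLC28A3 coding sequence sits between attL1 and attL2 sites, which recombine with attR sites in a destination vector during an LR Clonase reaction, transferring the ORF directionally into whatever promoter and tag context the user chooses. Because this version retains a stop codon at the end of the ORF, it suits native or N-terminally tagged expression, but not C-terminal fusions; the depositor notes that a companion clone without the stop codon exists for that purpose. rrnB T1 and T2 terminators lie upstream of the attL1 side of the cassette and insulate it from read-through transcription in bacteria, and a T7 promoter lies just beyond attL2, pointing back toward the insert. Short lacI and lacZα fragments are annotated backbone remnants.

SLC28A3 encodes a sodium-coupled concentrative nucleoside transporter with broad selectivity for purine and pyrimidine nucleosides, and it also carries nucleoside-analogue drugs such as gemcitabine, AZT and ribavirin. The clone belongs to a consortium collection of solute carrier ORFs intended for transporter research and drug discovery.
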