Addgene plasmid #161317: pDONR221-SLC28A3_STOP
Purpose: Gateway entry clone with codon-optimized ORF sequence for subcloning into custom expression vectors. Contains a STOP codon at the end of the codon-optimized ORF sequence.
Depositing lab: RESOLUTE Consortium & Giulio Superti-Furga. Depositing organization: CeMM Research Center for Molecular Medicine. Publication: The RESOLUTE consortium: unlocking SLC transporters for drug discovery. Superti-Furga G, Lackner D, Wiedmer T, Ingles-Prieto A, Barbosa B, Girardi E, Goldmann U, Gurtl B, Klavins K, Klimek C, Lindinger S, Lineiro-Retes E, Muller AC, Onstein S, Redinger G, Reil D, Sedlyarov V, Wolf G, Crawford M, Everley R, ... Steppan CM. Nat Rev Drug Discov. 2020 Jul;19(7):429-430. doi: 10.1038/d41573-020-00056-6. PubMed 32265506.
Backbone
  Vector backbone: pDONR221
  Backbone manufacturer: ThermoFisher Scientific
  Backbone size w/o insert (bp): 2550
  Vector type: Mammalian Expression
Growth in bacteria
  Bacterial resistance: Kanamycin, 50 μg/mL
  Growth temperature: 37°C
  Growth strain: NEB Stable
  Copy number: High Copy
Gene/Insert
  Gene/Insert name: SLC28A3 (alt name: CNT3)
  Species: H. sapiens (human)
  Insert size (bp): 2076
  Entrez Gene: SLC28A3 (a.k.a. CNT3)
  Cloning method: Gateway Cloning
  Sequencing primers: 5′ M13-fwd; 3′ M13-rev
Terms and licenses: Academic/Nonprofit Terms; Industry Terms
Depositor comments: This plasmid contains a STOP codon at the end of the codon-optimized ORF. For the version of this plasmid that does not contain a STOP codon, please see Addgene plasmid 132151 For more information on the full Resolute plasmid collection, please see www.addgene.org/depositor-collections/re-solute/. Please provide your feedback on this plasmid to the RESOLUTE consortium by filling out their RESOLUTE repository feedback form: https://forms.office.com/Pages/ResponsePage.aspx?id=0e05yklzmkS7rjFGQL4N7z4feCLQvEJAmVcOCM_u885UN1JJRko0Ukg4TVQwNTZLOUxPQVJWT1NHUCQlQCN0PWcu
How to cite: pDONR221-SLC28A3_STOP was a gift from RESOLUTE Consortium & Giulio Superti-Furga (Addgene plasmid # 161317 ; http://n2t.net/addgene:161317 ; RRID:Addgene_161317)
