>Addgene plasmid #161317 | pDONR221-SLC28A3_STOP | depositor partial sequence | sequence record 312569 | Codon-optimized ORF of SLC28A3
ATGGAGCTGCGGAGCACCGCAGCACCTAGAGCAGAGGGCTACTCCAACGTGGGCTTCCAGAACGAGGAGA
ATTTTCTGGAGAACGAGAATACATCCGGCAACAATTCCATCCGGTCTAGAGCCGTGCAGTCTAGGGAGCA
CACCAACACAAAGCAGGATGAGGAGCAGGTGACCGTGGAGCAGGACTCCCCAAGGAATCGCGAGCACATG
GAGGACGATGACGAGGAGATGCAGCAGAAGGGCTGCCTGGAGCGGAGATACGATACAGTGTGCGGCTTCT
GTAGGAAGCACAAGACCACACTGCGCCACATCATCTGGGGCATCCTGCTGGCCGGCTACCTGGTCATGGT
CATCAGCGCCTGCGTGCTGAACTTCCACCGGGCCCTGCCTCTGTTTGTGATCACCGTGGCCGCCATCTTC
TTTGTGGTGTGGGATCACCTGATGGCCAAGTACGAGCACAGAATCGACGAGATGCTGTCTCCAGGCAGGC
GCCTGCTGAATAGCCACTGGTTCTGGCTGAAGTGGGTCATCTGGAGCTCCCTGGTGCTGGCCGTGATCTT
CTGGTTGGCTTTCGATACAGCTAAGCTTGGACAGCAGCAGCTGGTGTCTTTTGGCGGCCTGATCATGTAT
ATCGTGCTGCTGTTCCTGTTTAGCAAGTACCCCACCAGGGTGTATTGGAGGCCTGTGCTGTGGGGAATCG
GACTGCAGTTCCTGCTGGGACTGCTGATCCTGCGGACAGATCCCGGCTTCATCGCCTTTGACTGGCTGGG
CAGACAGGTGCAGACCTTCCTGGAGTACACAGATGCCGGCGCCTCCTTCGTGTTTGGCGAGAAGTATAAG
GACCACTTCTTTGCCTTTAAGGTGCTGCCTATCGTGGTGTTCTTTTCCACCGTGATGTCTATGCTGTACT
ATCTGGGCCTGATGCAGTGGATCATCAGGAAAGTGGGCTGGATCATGCTGGTGACCACAGGCTCTAGCCC
AATCGAGAGCGTGGTGGCATCCGGAAACATCTTTGTGGGACAGACCGAGAGCCCTCTGCTGGTGCGCCCA
TACCTGCCTTATATCACAAAGTCCGAGCTGCACGCCATCATGACCGCCGGCTTCTCCACAATCGCCGGCT
CTGTGCTGGGCGCCTACATCTCTTTTGGCGTGCCATCCTCTCACCTGCTGACCGCCAGCGTGATGTCCGC
CCCAGCAAGCCTGGCAGCAGCAAAGCTGTTCTGGCCAGAGACCGAGAAGCCCAAGATCACACTGAAGAAC
GCCATGAAGATGGAGTCTGGCGATAGCGGCAATCTGCTGGAGGCAGCAACACAGGGAGCAAGCTCCTCTA
TCAGCCTGGTGGCCAACATCGCCGTGAATCTGATCGCCTTCCTGGCCCTGCTGTCCTTTATGAACTCCGC
CCTGTCTTGGTTCGGCAATATGTTTGATTACCCTCAGCTGAGCTTCGAGCTGATCTGCTCCTACATCTTT
ATGCCATTCTCTTTTATGATGGGCGTGGAGTGGCAGGACAGCTTCATGGTGGCCCGGCTGATCGGCTACA
AGACCTTCTTTAACGAGTTTGTGGCCTATGAGCACCTGAGCAAGTGGATCCACCTGAGGAAGGAGGGCGG
CCCAAAGTTCGTGAACGGCGTGCAGCAGTACATCAGCATCCGCTCCGAGATCATCGCCACCTATGCCCTG
TGCGGCTTTGCCAATATCGGATCCCTGGGAATCGTGATCGGAGGACTGACATCTATGGCACCAAGCCGGA
AGAGAGATATCGCAAGCGGAGCCGTGAGAGCCCTGATCGCAGGAACCGTGGCATGCTTCATGACAGCCTG
TATCGCCGGCATCCTGAGCTCCACCCCAGTGGACATCAACTGTCACCACGTGCTGGAGAACGCCTTCAAT
TCCACATTTCCCGGCAATACCACAAAAGTGATCGCCTGCTGTCAGTCTCTGCTGTCTAGCACCGTGGCCA
AGGGCCCTGGCGAAGTGATCCCAGGCGGCAATCACTCTCTGTATAGCCTGAAGGGCTGCTGTACCCTGCT
GAACCCCTCCACATTCAACTGTAATGGCATCTCTAATACATTTTAA
